Addgene plasmid #38939: CSNK1G3
Purpose: Bacterial expression for structure determination; may not be full ORF
Depositing lab: Nicola Burgess-Brown. Depositing organization: University of Oxford.
Backbone
  Vector backbone: pNIC28-Bsa4
  Backbone manufacturer: SGC
  Vector type: Bacterial Expression
Growth in bacteria
  Bacterial resistance: Kanamycin, 50 μg/mL
  Growth temperature: 37°C
  Growth strain: Mach1
  Copy number: Low Copy
Gene/Insert
  Gene/Insert name: CSNK1G3 (alt names: casein kinase 1, gamma 3; PDB:2IZR)
  Species: H. sapiens (human)
  Insert size (bp): 1081
  Mutation: R174G, G187A, E302D (from cDNA isolate)
  GenBank ID: casein kinase 1, gamma 3
  Entrez Gene: CSNK1G3 (a.k.a. CKI-gamma 3, CSNK1G3L)
  Tag / fusion protein: His Tev (N terminal on insert)
  Cloning method: Ligation Independent Cloning
  Sequencing primers: 5′ T7; 3′ T7-term
Terms and licenses: Academic/Nonprofit Terms; Industry Terms: Not Available to Industry
How to cite: CSNK1G3 was a gift from Nicola Burgess-Brown (Addgene plasmid # 38939 ; http://n2t.net/addgene:38939 ; RRID:Addgene_38939)
