[The description below was written by a language model from this plasmid's Addgene catalogue record.]
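Description:
CSNK1G3 is a bacterial expression plasmid built on the pNIC28-Bsa4 backbone from the SGC, designed to produce a fragment of human casein kinase 1 gamma 3 in E. coli for structure determination. It is maintained under kanamycin selection and is recorded as low copy. The record does not list the origin of replication or give a feature table, so backbone details beyond the catalogue fields are not documented here.

The insert is about 1.08 kb of the human CSNK1G3 coding sequence, introduced by ligation-independent cloning. The record cautions that it may not be the full open reading frame, which is typical of constructs trimmed to a crystallisable domain, and an associated PDB entry is noted among the alternative names. The encoded protein carries three substitutions relative to the reference sequence (R174G, G187A and E302D), which are attributed to the cDNA isolate used rather than to deliberate engineering. An N-terminal His tag followed by a TEV protease site is fused to the insert, allowing purification by immobilised metal affinity chromatography and later removal of the tag by TEV cleavage.

The promoter is not stated explicitly. However, the listed sequencing primers are T7 and T7-term, which implies that the insert lies between a T7 promoter and T7 terminator. Expression would therefore require a host supplying T7 RNA polymerase, distinct from the cloning strain used for propagation. The construct is intended for recombinant production of the kinase for crystallography and related biochemical or biophysical work.
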