>Addgene plasmid #38939 | CSNK1G3 | depositor partial sequence | sequence record 48997 | CSNK1G3 sequence 1081 bps
ATGCACCATCATCATCATCATTCTTCTGGTGTAGATCTGGGTACCGAGAACCTGTACTTCCAATCCATGG
GAGTTTTAATGGTTGGACCTAACTTTAGAGTTGGAAAAAAAATTGGATGTGGCAATTTTGGAGAATTACG
ATTAGGGAAAAATTTATACACAAATGAATATGTGGCAATTAAGTTGGAGCCCATGAAATCAAGAGCACCA
CAGCTACATTTGGAATACAGATTCTATAAGCAGTTAGGATCTGGAGATGGTATACCTCAAGTTTACTATT
TCGGCCCTTGTGGTAAATACAATGCTATGGTGCTGGAACTGCTGGGACCTAGTTTGGAAGACTTGTTTGA
CTTGTGTGACAGAACATTTTCTCTTAAAACAGTTCTCATGATAGCTATACAACTGATTTCTCGCATGGAA
TATGTCCATTCAAAGAACTTGATATACAGAGATGTAAAACCTGAGAACTTCTTAATAGGACGACCAGGAA
ACAAAACCCAGCAAGTTATTCACATTATAGATTTTGCTTTGGCAAAGGAATATATTGATCCGGAGACAAA
GAAACACATACCATACAGAGAACACAAGAGCCTTACAGGAACAGCTAGATATATGAGCATAAACACACAT
TTAGGAAAAGAACAAAGTAGAAGAGACGATTTAGAAGCTTTAGGTCATATGTTCATGTATTTTCTGAGAG
GCAGTCTTCCTTGGCAAGGCTTAAAGGCTGACACATTAAAGGAGAGGTATCAGAAAATTGGAGATACAAA
ACGGGCTACACCAATAGAAGTGTTATGTGAAAATTTTCCAGAAATGGCAACATATCTTCGTTATGTAAGA
AGGCTAGATTTTTTTGAAAAACCAGACTATGACTACTTAAGAAAGCTTTTTACTGACTTGTTTGATCGAA
AAGGATATATGTTTGATTATGAATATGACTGGATTGGTAAACAGTTGCCTACTCCAGTGGGTGCAGTTCA
GCAAGATCCTGCTCTGTCATCAAACAGAGAAGCACATCAACACAGAGATAAGATGCAACAATCCAAAAAC
CAGTGACAGTAAAGGTGGATACGGATCCGAA
