>Addgene plasmid #38939 | CSNK1G3 | addgene partial sequence | sequence record 51717 | T7 5'-TAATACGACTCACTATAGGG-3'
ATTTTGTTTAACTTTAAGAAGGAGATATACATATGCACCATCATCATCATCATTCTTCTGGTGTAGATCT
GGGTACCGAGAACCTGTACTTCCAATCCATGGGAGTTTTAATGGTTGGACCTAACTTTAGAGTTGGAAAA
AAAATTGGATGTGGCAATTTTGGAGAATTACGATTAGGGAAAAATTTATACACAAATGAATATGTGGCAA
TTAAGTTGGAGCCCATGAAATCAAGAGCACCACAGCTACATTTGGAATACAGATTCTATAAGCAGTTAGG
ATCTGGAGATGGTATACCTCAAGTTTACTATTTCGGCCCTTGTGGTAAATACAATGCTATGGTGCTGGAA
CTGCTGGGACCTAGTTTGGAAGACTTGTTTGACTTGTGTGACAGAACATTTTCTCTTAAAACAGTTCTCA
TGATAGCTATACAACTGATTTCTCGCATGGAATATGTCCATTCAAAGAACTTGATATACAGAGATGTAAA
ACCTGAGAACTTCTTAATAGGACGACCAGGAAACAAAACCCAGCAAGTTATTCACATTATAGATTTTGCT
TTGGCAAAGGAATATATTGATCCGGAGACAAAGAAACACATACCATACAGAGAACACAAGAGCCTTACAG
GAACAGCTAGATATATGAGCATAAACACACATTTAGGAAAAGAACAAAGTAGAAGAGACGATTTAGAAGC
TTTAGGTCATATGTTCATGTATTTTCTGAGAGGCAGTCTTCCTTGGCAAGGCTTAAAGGCTGACACATTA
AAGGAGAGGTATCAGAAAATTGGAGATACAAAACGGGCTACACCAATAGAAGTGTTATGTGAAAATTTTC
CAGAAATGGCAACATATCTTCGTTATGTAAGAAGGCTAGATTTTTTTGAAAA
