>Addgene plasmid #38939 | CSNK1G3 | addgene partial sequence | sequence record 52800 | T7-term
TCGGGCTTTGTTAGCAGCCGGATCTCAGTGGTGGTGGTGGTGGTGCTCGAGTGCGGCCGCAAGCTTGTCG
ACGGAGCTCGAATTCGGATCCGTATCCACCTTTACTGTCACTGGTTTTTGGATTGTTGCATCTTATCTCT
GTGTTGATGTGCTTCTCTGTTTGATGACAGAGCAGGATCTTGCTGAACTGCACCCACTGGAGTAGGCAAC
TGTTTACCAATCCAGTCATATTCATAATCAAACATATATCCTTTTCGATCAAACAAGTCAGTAAAAAGCT
TTCTTAAGTAGTCATAGTCTGGTTTTTCAAAAAAATCTAGCCTTCTTACATAACGAAGATATGTTGCCAT
TTCTGGAAAATTTTCACATAACACTTCTATTGGTGTAGCCCGTTTTGTATCTCCAATTTTCTGATACCTC
TCCTTTAATGTGTCAGCCTTTAAGCCTTGCCAAGGAAGACTGCCTCTCAGAAAATACATGAACATATGAC
CTAAAGCTTCTAAATCGTCTCTTCTACTTTGTTCTTTTCCTAAATGTGTGTTTATGCTCATATATCTAGC
TGTTCCTGTAAGGCTCTTGTGTTCTCTGTATGGTATGTGTTTCTTTGTCTCCGGATCAATATATTCCTTT
GCCAAAGCAAAATCTATAATGTGAATAACTTGCTGGGTTTTGTTTCCTGGTCGTCCTATTAAGAAGTTCT
CAGGTTTTACATCTCTGTATATCAAGTTCTTTGAATGGACATATTCCATGCGAGAAATCAGTTGTATAGC
TATCATGAGAACTGTTTTAAGAGAAAATGTTCTGTCACACAAGTCAAACAAGTCTTCCAAACTAGGTCCC
AGCAGTTCCAGCACCATAGCATTGTATTTACCACAAGGGCCGAAATAGTAAACT
